Addgene plasmid #11077: pET-15b EF WT
Depositing lab: John Collier.
Backbone
  Vector backbone: pET-15b
  Backbone manufacturer: EMD Biosciences
  Backbone size w/o insert (bp): 5700
  Vector type: Bacterial Expression
Growth in bacteria
  Bacterial resistance: Ampicillin, 100 μg/mL
  Growth temperature: 37°C
  Growth strain: DH5alpha
  Copy number: High Copy
Gene/Insert
  Gene/Insert name: EF (alt name: edema factor)
  Species: Bacillus anthracis
  Insert size (bp): 2400
  Tag / fusion protein: His (N terminal on backbone)
  Cloning method: Restriction Enzyme; 5′ cloning site NdeI (not destroyed); 3′ cloning site BamHI (not destroyed)
  Sequencing primers: 5′ T7
Terms and licenses: Academic/Nonprofit Terms; Industry Terms: Not Available to Industry
How to cite: pET-15b EF WT was a gift from John Collier (Addgene plasmid # 11077)
