[The description below was written by a language model from this plasmid's Addgene catalogue record.]
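Description:
pET-15b EF WT is a bacterial expression plasmid built on the commercial pET-15b backbone (about 5.7 kb without insert) and carrying the wild-type edema factor (EF) gene of Bacillus anthracis as an insert of roughly 2.4 kb. The plasmid confers ampicillin resistance for selection in E. coli and is recorded as high copy; it is maintained in a standard cloning strain. No feature table accompanies the record, so the regulatory elements are not itemised. pET-15b vectors in general drive expression from a T7 promoter under lac operator control, which requires a host supplying T7 RNA polymerase for protein production. The listing of a T7 primer for sequencing from the 5′ end fits this arrangement.

The EF coding sequence was inserted by restriction cloning between the NdeI and BamHI sites, both of which remain intact. This places the gene in frame with the backbone-encoded N-terminal His tag, so the protein is produced as a His-tagged fusion suitable for purification by metal-affinity chromatography. Edema factor is the adenylate cyclase component of anthrax toxin, which enters host cells with the help of protective antigen. The "WT" designation indicates that the unmodified sequence is encoded, and the record lists no mutations. The record does not state a specific purpose beyond bacterial expression, but a construct of this kind is typically used to produce recombinant EF for biochemical, structural or toxin translocation studies, and as a wild-type reference alongside mutant versions.
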