>Addgene plasmid #11077 | pET-15b EF WT | depositor partial sequence | sequence record 6890 | Author sequence
ATGACTAGAAATAAATTTATACCTAATAAGTTTAGTATTATATCCTTTTCAGTATTACTATTTGCTATAT
CCTCCTCACAGGCTATAGAAGTAAATGCTATGAATGAACATTACACTGAGAGTGATATTAAAAGAAACCA
TAAAACTGAAAAAAATAAAACTGAAAAAGAAAAATTTAAAGACAGTATTAATAACTTAGTTAAAACAGAA
TTTACCAATGAAACTTTAGATAAAATACAGCAGACACAAGACTTATTAAAAAAGATACCTAAGGATGTAC
TTGAAATTTATAGTGAATTAGGAGGAGAAATCTATTTTACAGATATAGATTTAGTAGAACATAAGGAGTT
ACAAGATTTAAGTGAAGAAGAGAAAAATAGTATGAATAGTAGAGGTGAAAAAGTTCCGTTTGCATCCCGT
TTTGTATTTGAAAAGAAAAGGGAAACACCTAAATTAATTATAAATATCAAAGATTATGCAATTAATAGTG
AACAAAGTAAAGAAGTATATTATGAAATTGGAAAGGGGATTTCTCTTGATATTATAAGTAAGGATAAATC
TCTAGATCCAGAGTTTTTAAATTTAATTAAGAGTTTAAGCGATGATAGTGATAGTAGCGACCTTTTATTT
AGTCAAAAATTTAAAGAGAAGCTAGAATTGAATAATAAAAGTATAGATATAAATTTTATAAAAGAAAATT
TAACTGAATTTCAGCATGCGTTTTCTTTAGCGTTTTCTTATTATTTTGCACCTGACCATAGAACGGTATT
AGAGTTATATGCCCCCGACATGTTTGAGTATATGAATAAGTTAGAAAAAGGGGGATTTGAGAAAATAAGT
GAAAGTTTGAAGAAAGAAGGTGTGGAAAAAGATAGGATTGATGTGCTGAAAGGAGAAAAAGCACTTAAAG
CTTCAGGTTTAGTACCAGAACATGCAGATGCTTTTAAAAAAATTGCTAGAGAATTAAATACATATATTCT
TTTTAGGCCTGTTAATAAGTTAGCTACAAACCTTATTAAAAGTGGTGTGGCTACAAAGGGATTGAATGTT
CATGGAAAGAGTTCGGATTGGGGCCCTGTAGCTGGATACATACCATTTGATCAAGATTTATCTAAGAAGC
ATGGTCAACAATTAGCTGTCGAGAAAGGAAATTTAGAAAATAAAAAATCAATTACAGAGCATGAAGGTGA
AATAGGTAAAATACCATTAAAGTTAGACCATTTAAGAATAGAAGAGTTAAAGGAAAATGGGATAATTTTG
AAGGGTAAAAAAGAAATTGATAATGGTAAAAAATATTATTTGTTAGAATCGAATAATCAGGTATATGAAT
TTAGAATTAGCGATGAAAACAACGAAGTACAATACAAGACAAAAGAAGGTAAAATTACTGTTTTAGGGGA
AAAATTCAATTGGAGAAATATAGAAGTGATGGCTAAAAATGTAGAAGGGGTCTTGAAGCCGTTAACAGCT
GACTATGATTTATTTGCACTTGCCCCAAGTTTAACAGAAATAAAAAAACAAATACCACAAAAAGAATGGG
ATAAAGTAGTTAACACCCCAAATTCATTAGAAAAGCAAAAAGGTGTTACTAATTTATTGATTAAATATGG
AATTGAGAGGAAACCGGATTCAACTAAGGGAACTTTATCAAATTGGCAAAAACAAATGCTTGATCGTTTG
AATGAAGCAGTCAAATATACAGGATATACAGGGGGGGATGTGGTTAACCATGGCACAGAGCAAGATAATG
AAGAGTTTCCTGAAAAAGATAACGAAATTTTTATAATTAATCCAGAAGGTGAATTTATATTAACTAAAAA
TTGGGAGATGACAGGTAGATTTATAGAAAAAAACATTACGGGAAAAGATTATTTATATTATTTTAACCGT
TCTTATAATAAAATAGCTCCTGGTAATAAAGCTTATATTGAGTGGACTGATCCGATTACAAAAGCCAAAA
TAAATACCATCCCTACGTCAGCAGAGTTTATAAAAAACTTATCCAGTATCAGAAGATCTTCAAATGTAGG
AGTTTATAAAGATAGTGGCGACAAAGACGAATTTGCAAAAAAAGAAAGCGTGAAAAAAATTGCAGGATAT
TTGTCAGACTATTACAATTCAGCAAATCATATTTTTTCTCAGGAAAAAAAGCGTAAAATATCAATATTTC
GTGGAATCCAAGCCTATAATGAAATTGAAAATGTTCTAAAATCTAAACAAATAGCACCAGAATACAAAAA
TTATTTTCAATATTTAAAGGAAAGGATTACCAATCAAGTTCAATTGCTTCTAACACATCAAAAATCTAAT
ATTGAATTTAAATTATTGTATAAACAATTAAACTTTACAGAAAATGAAACGGATAATTTTGAGGTCTTCC
AAAAAATTATTGATGAAAAATAA
