>Addgene plasmid #11077 | pET-15b EF WT | addgene partial sequence | sequence record 18007 | T7 5'-TAATACGACTCACTATAGGG-3'
GTTTAACTTTAAGAAGGAGATATACCATGGGGCAGCAGCCATCATCATCATCATCACAGCAGCGGCCTGG
TGCCGCGCGGCAGCCATATGAATGAACATTACACTGAGAGTGATATTAAAAGAAACCATAAAACTGAAAA
AAATAAAACTGAAAAAGAAAAATTTAAAGACAGTATTAATAACTTAGTTAAAACAGAATTTACCAATGAA
ACTTTAGATAAAATACAGCAGACACAAGACTTATTAAAAAAGATACCTAAGGATGTACTTGAAATTTATA
GTGAATTAGGAGGAGAAATCTATTTTACAGATATAGATTTAGTAGAACATAAGGAGTTACAAGATTTAAG
TGAAGAAGAGAAAAATAGTATGAATAGTAGAGGTGAAAAAGTTCCGTTTGCATCCCGTTTTGTATTTGAA
AAGAAAAGGGAAACACCTAAATTAATTATAAATATCAAAGATTATGCAATTAATAGTGAACAAAGTAAAG
AAGTATATTATGAAATTGGAAAGGGGATTTCTCTTGATATTATAAGTAAGGATAAATCTCTAGATCCAGA
GTTTTTAAATTTAATTAAGAGTTTAAGCGATGATAGTGATAGTAGCGACCTTTTATTTAGTCAAAAATTT
AAAGAGAAGCTAGAATTGAATAATAAAAGTATAGATATAAATTTTATAAAAGAAAATTTAACTGAATTTC
AGCATGCGTTTTCTTTAGCGTTTTCTTATTATTTTGCACCTGACCATAGAACGGTATTAGAGTTATATGC
CCC
